>Addgene plasmid #83698 | MSCV-6NBC-GFP-PGK-Puro-Barcode21 | depositor full sequence | sequence record 159828 | Full Sequence
TGAAAGACCCCACCTGTAGGTTTGGCAAGCTAGCTTAAGTAACGCCATTTTGCAAGGCATGGAAAATACA
TAACTGAGAATAGAGAAGTTCAGATCAAGGTTAGGAACAGAGAGACAGCAGAATATGGGCCAAACAGGAT
ATCTGTGGTAAGCAGTTCCTGCCCCGGCTCAGGGCCAAGAACAGATGGTCCCCAGATGCGGTCCCGCCCT
CAGCAGTTTCTAGAGAACCATCAGATGTTTCCAGGGTGCCCCAAGGACCTGAAATGACCCTGTGCCTTAT
TTGAACTAACCAATCAGTTCGCTTCTCGCTTCTGTTCGCGCGCTTCTGCTCCCCGAGCTCAATAAAAGAG
CCCACAACCCCTCACTCGGCGCGCCAGTCCTCCGATAGACTGCGTCGCCCGGGTACCCGTATTCCCAATA
AAGCCTCTTGCTGTTTGCATCCGAATCGTGGACTCGCTGATCCTTGGGAGGGTCTCCTCAGATTGATTGA
CTGCCCACCTCGGGGGTCTTTCATTTGGAGGTTCCACCGAGATTTGGAGACCCCTGCCCAGGGACCACCG
ACCCCCCCGCCGGGAGGTAAGCTGGCCAGCGGTCGTTTCGTGTCTGTCTCTGTCTTTGTGCGTGTTTGTG
CCGGCATCTAATGTTTGCGCCTGCGTCTGTACTAGTTAGCTAACTAGCTCTGTATCTGGCGGACCCGTGG
TGGAACTGACGAGTTCTGAACACCCGGCCGCAACCCTGGGAGACGTCCCAGGGACTTTGGGGGCCGTTTT
TGTGGCCCGACCTGAGGAAGGGAGTCGATGTGGAATCCGACCCCGTCAGGATATGTGGTTCTGGTAGGAG
ACGAGAACCTAAAACAGTTCCCGCCTCCGTCTGAATTTTTGCTTTCGGTTTGGAACCGAAGCCGCGCGTC
TTGTCTGCTGCAGCGCTGCAGCATCGTTCTGTGTTGTCTCTGTCTGACTGTGTTTCTGTATTTGTCTGAA
AATTAGGGCCAGACTGTTACCACTCCCTTAAGTTTGACCTTAGGTCACTGGAAAGATGTCGAGCGGATCG
CTCACAACCAGTCGGTAGATGTCAAGAAGAGACGTTGGGTTACCTTCTGCTCTGCAGAATGGCCAACCTT
TAACGTCGGATGGCCGCGAGACGGCACCTTTAACCGAGACCTCATCACCCAGGTTAAGATCAAGGTCTTT
TCACCTGGCCCGCATGGACACCCAGACCAGGTCCCCTACATCGTGACCTGGGAAGCCTTGGCTTTTGACC
CCCCTCCCTGGGTCAAGCCCTTTGTACACCCTAAGCCTCCGCCTCCTCTTCCTCCATCCGCCCCGTCTCT
CCCCCTTGAACCTCCTCGTTCGACCCCGCCTCGATCCTCCCTTTATCCAGCCCTCACTCCTTCTCTAGGC
GCCGGAATTAGATCCGGTCCACCACCATGGTGAGCAAGGGCGAGGAGCTGTTCACCGGGGTGGTGCCCAT
CCTGGTCGAGCTGGACGGCGACGTAAACGGCCACAAGTTCAGCGTGTCCGGCGAGGGCGAGGGCGATGCC
ACCTACGGCAAGCTGACCCTGAAGTTCATCTGCACCACCGGCAAGCTGCCCGTGCCCTGGCCCACCCTCG
TGACCACCCTGACCTACGGCGTGCAGTGCTTCAGCCGCTACCCCGACCACATGAAGCAGCACGACTTCTT
CAAGTCCGCCATGCCCGAAGGCTACGTCCAGGAGCGCACCATCTTCTTCAAGGACGACGGCAACTACAAG
ACCCGCGCCGAGGTGAAGTTCGAGGGCGACACCCTGGTGAACCGCATCGAGCTGAAGGGCATCGACTTCA
AGGAGGACGGCAACATCCTGGGGCACAAGCTGGAGTACAACTACAACAGCCACAACGTCTATATCATGGC
CGACAAGCAGAAGAACGGCATCAAGGTGAACTTCAAGATCCGCCACAACATCGAGGACGGCAGCGTGCAG
CTCGCCGACCACTACCAGCAGAACACCCCCATCGGCGACGGCCCCGTGCTGCTGCCCGACAACCACTACC
TGAGCACCCAGTCCGCCCTGAGCAAAGACCCCAACGAGAAGCGCGATCACATGGTCCTGCTGGAGTTCGT
GACCGCCGCCGGGATCACTCTCGGCATGGACGAGCTGTACAAGTAGCGGAGAATTCTACCGGGTAGGGGA
GGCGCTTTTCCCAAGGCAGTCTGGAGCATGCGCTTTAGCAGCCCCGCTGGGCACTTGGCGCTACACAAGT
GGCCTCTGGCCTCGCACACATTCCACATCCACCGGTAGGCGCCAACCGGCTCCGTTCTTTGGTGGCCCCT
TCGCGCCACCTTCTACTCCTCCCCTAGTCAGGAAGTTCCCCCCCGCCCCGCAGCTCGCGTCGTGCAGGAC
GTGACAAATGGAAGTAGCACGTCTCACTAGTCTCGTGCAGATGGACAGCACCGCTGAGCAATGGAAGCGG
GTAGGCCTTTGGGGCAGCGGCCAATAGCAGCTTTGCTCCTTCGCTTTCTGGGCTCAGAGGCTGGGAAGGG
GTGGGTCCGGGGGCGGGCTCAGGGGCGGGCTCAGGGGCGGGGCGGGCGCCCGAAGGTCCTCCGGAGGCCC
GGCATTCTGCACGCTTCAAAAGCGCACGTCTGCCGCGCTGTTCTCCTCTTCCTCATCTCCGGGCCTTTCG
ACCTGCAGCCCAAGCTTACCATGACCGAGTACAAGCCCACGGTGCGCCTCGCCACCCGCGACGACGTCCC
CAGGGCCGTACGCACCCTCGCCGCCGCGTTCGCCGACTACCCCGCCACGCGCCACACCGTCGATCCGGAC
CGCCACATCGAGCGGGTCACCGAGCTGCAAGAACTCTTCCTCACGCGCGTCGGGCTCGACATCGGCAAGG
TGTGGGTCGCGGACGACGGCGCCGCGGTGGCGGTCTGGACCACGCCGGAGAGCGTCGAAGCGGGGGCGGT
GTTCGCCGAGATCGGCCCGCGCATGGCCGAGTTGAGCGGTTCCCGGCTGGCCGCGCAGCAACAGATGGAA
GGCCTCCTGGCGCCGCACCGGCCCAAGGAGCCCGCGTGGTTCCTGGCCACCGTCGGCGTCTCGCCCGACC
ACCAGGGCAAGGGTCTGGGCAGCGCCGTCGTGCTCCCCGGAGTGGAGGCGGCCGAGCGCGCCGGGGTGCC
CGCCTTCCTGGAGACCTCCGCGCCCCGCAACCTCCCCTTCTACGAGCGGCTCGGCTTCACCGTCACCGCC
GACGTCGAGGTGCCCGAAGGACCGCGCACCTGGTGCATGACCCGCAAGCCCGGTGCCTGACGCCCGCCCC
ACGACCCGCAGCGCCCGACCGAAAGGAGCGCACGACCCCATGCATCGATAAAATAAAAGATTTTATTTAG
TCTCCAGAAAAAGGGGGGAATGAAAGACCCCACCTGTAGGTTTGGCAAGCTAGCTTAAGTAACGCCATTT
TGCAAGGCATGGAAAATACATAACTGAGAATAGAGAAGTTCAGATCAAGGTTAGGAACAGAGAGACAGCA
GAATATGGGCCAAACAGGATATCTGTGGTAAGCAGTTCCTGCCCCGGCTCAGGGCCAAGAACAGATGGTC
CCCAGATGCGGTCCCGCCCTCAGCAGTTTCTAGAGAACCATCAGATGTTTCCAGGGTGCCCCAAGGACCT
GAAATGACCCTGTGCCTTATTTGAACTAACCAATCAGTTCGCTTCTCGCTTCTGTTCGCGCGCTTCTGCT
CCCCGAGCTCAATAAAAGAGCCCACAACCCCTCACTCGGCGCGCCAGTCCTCCGATAGACTGCGTCGCCC
GGGTACCCGTGTATCCAATAAACCCTCTTGCAGTTGCATCCGACTTGTGGTCTCGCTGTTCCTTGGGAGG
GTCTCCTCTGAGTGATTGACTACCCGTCAGCGGGGGTCTTTCATGGGTAACAGTTTCTTGAAGTTGGAGA
ACAACATTCTGAGGGTAGGAGTCGAATATTAAGTAATCCTGACTCAATTAGCCACTGTTTTGAATCCACA
TACTCCAATACTCCTGAAATAGTTCATTATGGACAGCGCAGAAGAGCTGGGGAGAATTAATTCGTAATCA
TGGTCATAGCTGTTTCCTGTGTGAAATTGTTATCCGCTCACAATTCCACACAACATACGAGCCGGAAGCA
TAAAGTGTAAAGCCTGGGGTGCCTAATGAGTGAGCTAACTCACATTAATTGCGTTGCGCTCACTGCCCGC
TTTCCAGTCGGGAAACCTGTCGTGCCAGCTGCATTAATGAATCGGCCAACGCGCGGGGAGAGGCGGTTTG
CGTATTGGGCGCTCTTCCGCTTCCTCGCTCACTGACTCGCTGCGCTCGGTCGTTCGGCTGCGGCGAGCGG
TATCAGCTCACTCAAAGGCGGTAATACGGTTATCCACAGAATCAGGGGATAACGCAGGAAAGAACATGTG
AGCAAAAGGCCAGCAAAAGGCCAGGAACCGTAAAAAGGCCGCGTTGCTGGCGTTTTTCCATAGGCTCCGC
CCCCCTGACGAGCATCACAAAAATCGACGCTCAAGTCAGAGGTGGCGAAACCCGACAGGACTATAAAGAT
ACCAGGCGTTTCCCCCTGGAAGCTCCCTCGTGCGCTCTCCTGTTCCGACCCTGCCGCTTACCGGATACCT
GTCCGCCTTTCTCCCTTCGGGAAGCGTGGCGCTTTCTCATAGCTCACGCTGTAGGTATCTCAGTTCGGTG
TAGGTCGTTCGCTCCAAGCTGGGCTGTGTGCACGAACCCCCCGTTCAGCCCGACCGCTGCGCCTTATCCG
GTAACTATCGTCTTGAGTCCAACCCGGTAAGACACGACTTATCGCCACTGGCAGCAGCCACTGGTAACAG
GATTAGCAGAGCGAGGTATGTAGGCGGTGCTACAGAGTTCTTGAAGTGGTGGCCTAACTACGGCTACACT
AGAAGGACAGTATTTGGTATCTGCGCTCTGCTGAAGCCAGTTACCTTCGGAAAAAGAGTTGGTAGCTCTT
GATCCGGCAAACAAACCACCGCTGGTAGCGGTGGTTTTTTTGTTTGCAAGCAGCAGATTACGCGCAGAAA
AAAAGGATCTCAAGAAGATCCTTTGATCTTTTCTACGGGGTCTGACGCTCAGTGGAACGAAAACTCACGT
TAAGGGATTTTGGTCATGAGATTATCAAAAAGGATCTTCACCTAGATCCTTTTAAATTAAAAATGAAGTT
TTAAATCAATCTAAAGTATATATGAGTAAACTTGGTCTGACAGTTACCAATGCTTAATCAGTGAGGCACC
TATCTCAGCGATCTGTCTATTTCGTTCATCCATAGTTGCCTGACTCCCCGTCGTGTAGATAACTACGATA
CGGGAGGGCTTACCATCTGGCCCCAGTGCTGCAATGATACCGCGAGACCCACGCTCACCGGCTCCAGATT
TATCAGCAATAAACCAGCCAGCCGGAAGGGCCGAGCGCAGAAGTGGTCCTGCAACTTTATCCGCCTCCAT
CCAGTCTATTAATTGTTGCCGGGAAGCTAGAGTAAGTAGTTCGCCAGTTAATAGTTTGCGCAACGTTGTT
GCCATTGCTACAGGCATCGTGGTGTCACGCTCGTCGTTTGGTATGGCTTCATTCAGCTCCGGTTCCCAAC
GATCAAGGCGAGTTACATGATCCCCCATGTTGTGCAAAAAAGCGGTTAGCTCCTTCGGTCCTCCGATCGT
TGTCAGAAGTAAGTTGGCCGCAGTGTTATCACTCATGGTTATGGCAGCACTGCATAATTCTCTTACTGTC
ATGCCATCCGTAAGATGCTTTTCTGTGACTGGTGAGTACTCAACCAAGTCATTCTGAGAATAGTGTATGC
GGCGACCGAGTTGCTCTTGCCCGGCGTCAATACGGGATAATACCGCGCCACATAGCAGAACTTTAAAAGT
GCTCATCATTGGAAAACGTTCTTCGGGGCGAAAACTCTCAAGGATCTTACCGCTGTTGAGATCCAGTTCG
ATGTAACCCACTCGTGCACCCAACTGATCTTCAGCATCTTTTACTTTCACCAGCGTTTCTGGGTGAGCAA
AAACAGGAAGGCAAAATGCCGCAAAAAAGGGAATAAGGGCGACACGGAAATGTTGAATACTCATACTCTT
CCTTTTTCAATATTATTGAAGCATTTATCAGGGTTATTGTCTCATGAGCGGATACATATTTGAATGTATT
TAGAAAAATAAACAAATAGGGGTTCCGCGCACATTTCCCCGAAAAGTGCCACCTGACGTCTAAGAAACCA
TTATTATCATGACATTAACCTATAAAAATAGGCGTATCACGAGGCCCTTTCGTCTCGCGCGTTTCGGTGA
TGACGGTGAAAACCTCTGACACATGCAGCTCCCGGAGACGGTCACAGCTTGTCTGTAAGCGGATGCCGGG
AGCAGACAAGCCCGTCAGGGCGCGTCAGCGGGTGTTGGCGGGTGTCGGGGCTGGCTTAACTATGCGGCAT
CAGAGCAGATTGTACTGAGAGTGCACCATATGCGGTGTGAAATACCGCACAGATGCGTAAGGAGAAAATA
CCGCATCAGGCGCCATTCGCCATTCAGGCTGCGCAACTGTTGGGAAGGGCGATCGGTGCGGGCCTCTTCG
CTATTACGCCAGCTGGCGAAAGGGGGATGTGCTGCAAGGCGATTAAGTTGGGTAACGCCAGGGTTTTCCC
AGTCACGACGTTGTAAAACGACGGCGCAAGGAATGGTGCATGCAAGGAGATGGCGCCCAACAGTCCCCCG
GCCACGGGGCCTGCCACCATACCCACGCCGAAACAAGCGCTCATGAGCCCGAAGTGGCGAGCCCGATCTT
CCCCATCGGTGATGTCGGCGATATAGGCGCCAGCAACCGCACCTGTGGCGCCGGTGATGCCGGCCACGAT
GCGTCCGGCGTAGAGGCGATTAGTCCAATTTGTTAAAGACAGGATATCAGTGGTCCAGGCTCTAGTTTTG
ACTCAACAATATCACCAGCTGAAGCCTATAGAGTACGAGCCATAGATAAAATAAAAGATTTTATTTAGTC
TCCAGAAAAAGGGGGGAA
Features (pLannotate 1.2.2; 19 found; start..end, strand, type, name):
    579..920     +  misc_feature   MESV Ψ: packaging signal of murine embryonic stem cell virus
    987..1403    +  CDS            gag (truncated): truncated Moloney murine leukemia virus (MMLV) gag gene lacking the start codon
   1427..2143    +  CDS            EGFP: EGFP is a basic (constitutively fluorescent) green fluorescent protein published in 1996, derived from Aequorea victoria. It is reported to be a rapidly-maturing weak dimer with moderate acid sensitivity.
   2161..2660    +  promoter       PGK promoter: mouse phosphoglycerate kinase 1 promoter
   2681..3280    +  CDS            PuroR: puromycin N-acetyltransferase; pac from Streptomyces alboniger; confers resistance to puromycin
   3380..3894    +  LTR            3' LTR: 3' long terminal repeat from murine embryonic stem cell virus
   4087..4103    -  protein_bind   lac operator: The lac repressor binds to the lac operator to inhibit transcription in E. coli. This inhibition can be relieved by adding lactose or isopropyl-β-D-thiogalactopyranoside (IPTG). lac repressor encoded by lacI
   4111..4141    -  promoter       lac promoter: promoter for the E. coli lac operon
   4156..4177    -  protein_bind   CAP binding site: CAP binding activates transcription in the presence of cAMP. E. coli catabolite activator protein
   4190..4282    -  CDS            lacI (fragment): lac repressor; lacI; The lac repressor binds to the lac operator to inhibit transcription in E. coli. This inhibition can be relieved by adding lactose or isopropyl-β-D-thiogalactopyranoside (IPTG).
   4465..5053    -  rep_origin     ori: high-copy-number ColE1/pMB1/pBR322/pUC origin of replication
   5224..6084    -  CDS            AmpR: β-lactamase; bla; confers resistance to ampicillin, carbenicillin, and related antibiotics
   6085..6189    -  promoter       AmpR promoter: bla
   6284..6319    +  CDS            rop (fragment): Rop protein, which maintains plasmids at low copy number; rop
   6421..6520    +  misc_feature   bom (fragment): basis of mobility region from pBR322
   6526..6675    -  CDS            lacZα (fragment): LacZα fragment of β-galactosidase; lacZ fragment
   6675..6876    -  CDS            TcR (fragment): tetracycline efflux protein; tet; confers resistance to tetracycline
   6877..6975    +  CDS            env (fragment): murine leukemia virus gPr80 envelope polyprotein precursor; env; proteolytically cleaved into gp70SU and p15TM subunits
   7017..515     +  LTR            5' LTR (across the origin): 5' long terminal repeat from murine embryonic stem cell virus
