[The description below was written by a language model from this plasmid's Addgene catalogue record and pLannotate feature annotations shown in this document.]
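Description:
MSCV-6NBC-GFP-PGK-Puro-Barcode21 is a gamma-retroviral transfer vector built on the murine stem cell virus (MSCV) backbone and is one member of a set of plasmids that each carry a distinct, defined six-nucleotide barcode. It is propagated in E. coli as a high-copy plasmid through a ColE1/pUC-type origin with ampicillin selection (AmpR under its own bla promoter). The bacterial portion also contains short remnants of lac, rop, bom, tetracycline-resistance and env sequences, which appear to be non-functional leftovers from backbone construction.

The proviral unit is flanked by MESV-derived 5' and 3' long terminal repeats. Downstream of the 5' LTR lie the Ψ packaging signal and a truncated, start-codon-less gag segment, which together promote efficient encapsidation of the genomic RNA when the plasmid is introduced into a packaging cell line that supplies gag-pol and env in trans. EGFP follows directly and has no annotated promoter of its own, so it is presumably expressed from the LTR. An internal mouse PGK promoter then drives puromycin N-acetyltransferase, so that transduced cells can be both visualised or sorted by green fluorescence and selected with puromycin. The synthetic Barcode21 insert was cloned between BglII (destroyed) and EcoRI sites. It is too short to be called in the feature table, and its exact position is not annotated.

Once the provirus integrates, the barcode becomes a stable, heritable tag. According to the record, the plasmid is used to generate individually barcoded cell line variants. The associated work describes a multiplexed in vivo small-molecule screening platform, which implies that differently barcoded populations are pooled and later distinguished by their barcodes.
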