Addgene plasmid #83698: MSCV-6NBC-GFP-PGK-Puro-Barcode21
Purpose: individual 6N barcode to make barcoded cell line variants
Depositing lab: Monte Winslow. Depositing organization: Stanford University. Publication: An in vivo multiplexed small-molecule screening platform. Gruner BM, Schulze CJ, Yang D, Ogasawara D, Dix MM, Rogers ZN, Chuang CH, McFarland CD, Chiou SH, Brown JM, Cravatt BF, Bogyo M, Winslow MM. Nat Methods. 2016 Sep 12. doi: 10.1038/nmeth.3992. PubMed 27617390.
Backbone
  Vector backbone: MSCV
  Vector type: Retroviral
  Selectable markers: Puromycin
Growth in bacteria
  Bacterial resistance: Ampicillin, 100 μg/mL
  Growth temperature: 37°C
  Growth strain: DH5alpha
  Copy number: High Copy
Gene/Insert
  Gene/Insert name: Barcode21
  Species: Synthetic
  Cloning method: Restriction Enzyme; 5′ cloning site BglII (destroyed during cloning); 3′ cloning site EcoRI (not destroyed)
  Sequencing primers: 5′ CCCTTGAACCTCCTCGTTCGACC
Terms and licenses: Academic/Nonprofit Terms; Industry Terms: Not Available to Industry
How to cite: MSCV-6NBC-GFP-PGK-Puro-Barcode21 was a gift from Monte Winslow (Addgene plasmid # 83698 ; http://n2t.net/addgene:83698 ; RRID:Addgene_83698)
