>Addgene plasmid #83698 | MSCV-6NBC-GFP-PGK-Puro-Barcode21 | addgene partial sequence | sequence record 165158 | pLXSN5 5'-CCCTTGAACCTCCTCGTTCGACC-3'
CAGCCCTCACTCCTTCTCTAGGCGCCGGAATTAGATCCGGTCCACCACCATGGTGAGCAAGGGCGAGGAG
CTGTTCACCGGGGTGGTGCCCATCCTGGTCGAGCTGGACGGCGACGTAAACGGCCACAAGTTCAGCGTGT
CCGGCGAGGGCGAGGGCGATGCCACCTACGGCAAGCTGACCCTGAAGTTCATCTGCACCACCGGCAAGCT
GCCCGTGCCCTGGCCCACCCTCGTGACCACCCTGACCTACGGCGTGCAGTGCTTCAGCCGCTACCCCGAC
CACATGAAGCAGCACGACTTCTTCAAGTCCGCCATGCCCGAAGGCTACGTCCAGGAGCGCACCATCTTCT
TCAAGGACGACGGCAACTACAAGACCCGCGCCGAGGTGAAGTTCGAGGGCGACACCCTGGTGAACCGCAT
CGAGCTGAAGGGCATCGACTTCAAGGAGGACGGCAACATCCTGGGGCACAAGCTGGAGTACAACTACAAC
AGCCACAACGTCTATATCATGGCCGACAAGCAGAAGAACGGCATCAAGGTGAACTTCAAGATCCGCCACA
ACATCGAGGACGGCAGCGTGCAGCTCGCCGACCACTACCAGCAGAACACCCCCATCGGCGACGGCCCCGT
GCTGCTGCCCGACAACCACTACCTGAGCACCCAGTCCGCCCTGAGCAAAGACCCCAACGAGAAGCGCGAT
CACATGGTCCTGCTGGAGTTCGTGACCGCCGCCGGGATCACTCTCGGCATGGACGAGCTGTACAAGTAGC
GGAGAATTCTACCGGGTAGGGGAGGCGCTTTTCCCAAGGCAGTCTGGAGCATGCGCTTTAGCAGCC
